>Addgene plasmid #52051 | GFP-UBR5 ∆HECT | depositor full sequence | sequence record 80161 | Sequenced insert
TTAAGCTACAACAAGGCAAGGCTTGACCGACAATTGCATGAAGAATCTGCTTAGGGTTAGGCGTTTTGCG
CTGCTTCGCGATGTACGGGCCAGATATACGCGTTGACATTGATTATTGACTAGTTATTAATAGTAATCAA
TTACGGGGTCATTAGTTCATAGCCCATATATGGAGTTCCGCGTTACATAACTTACGGTAAATGGCCCGCC
TGGCTGACCGCCCAACGACCCCCGCCCATTGACGTCAATAATGACGTATGTTCCCATAGTAACGCCAATA
GGGACTTTCCATTGACGTCAATGGGTGGAGTATTTACGGTAAACTGCCCACTTGGCAGTACATCAAGTGT
ATCATATGCCAAGTACGCCCCCTATTGACGTCAATGACGGTAAATGGCCCGCCTGGCATTATGCCCAGTA
CATGACCTTATGGGACTTTCCTACTTGGCAGTACATCTACGTATTAGTCATCGCTATTACCATGGTGATG
CGGTTTTGGCAGTACATCAATGGGCGTGGATAGCGGTTTGACTCACGGGGATTTCCAAGTCTCCACCCCA
TTGACGTCAATGGGAGTTTGTTTTGGCACCAAAATCAACGGGACTTTCCAAAATGTCGTAACAACTCCGC
CCCATTGACGCAAATGGGCGGTAGGCGTGTACGGTGGGAGGTCTATATAAGCAGAGCTCGTTTAGTGAAC
CGTCAGATCGCCTGGAGACGCCATCCACGCTGTTTTGACCTCCATAGAAGACACCGGGACCGATCCAGCC
TCCGGACTCTAGAGGATCCCTACCGGTGATATCCTCGAGACCATGGTGAGCAAGGGCGAGGAGCTGTTCA
CCGGGGTGGTGCCCATCCTGGTCGAGCTGGACGGCGACGTAAACGGCCACAAGTTCAGCGTGTCCGGCGA
GGGCGAGGGCGATGCCACCTACGGCAAGCTGACCCTGAAGTTCATCTGCACCACCGGCAAGCTGCCCGTG
CCCTGGCCCACCCTCGTGACCACCTTCACCTACGGCGTGCAGTGCTTCGCCCGCTACCCCGACCACATGA
AGCAGCACGACTTCTTCAAGTCCGCCATGCCCGAAGGCTACGTCCAGGAGCGCACCATCTTCTTCAAGGA
CGACGGCAACTACAAGACCCGCGCCGAGGTGAAGTTCGAGGGCGACACCCTGGTGAACCGCATCGAGCTG
AAGGGCATCGACTTCAAGGAGGACGGCAACATCCTGGGGCACAAGCTGGAGTACAACTACAACAGCCACA
AGGTCTATATCACCGCCGACAAGCAGAAGAACGGCATCAAGGTGAACTTCAAGACCCGCCACAACATCGA
GGACGGCAGCGTGCAGCTCGCCGACCACTACCAGCAGAACACCCCCATCGGCGACGGCCCCGTGCTGCTG
CCCGACAACCACTACCTGAGCACCCAGTCCGCCCTGAGCAAAGACCCCAACGAGAAGCGCGATCACATGG
TCCTGCTGGAGTTCGTGACCGCCGCCGGGATCACTCTCGGCATGGACGAGCTGTACAAGGGCTCGAGCCC
ATCAACAAGTTTGTACAAAAAAGCAGGCTTCCGGACCATGACGTCCATCCATTTCGTGGTTCACCCGCTG
CCGGGCACCGAGGACCAGCTCAATGACAGGTTACGAGAAGTTTCTGAGAAGCTGAACAAATATAATTTAA
ACAGCCACCCCCCTTTGAATGTATTGGAACAGGCTACTATTAAACAGTGTGTGGTGGGACCAAATCATGC
TGCCTTTCTTCTTGAGGATGGTAGAGTTTGCAGGATTGGTTTTTCAGTACAGCCAGACAGATTGGAATTG
GGTAAACCTGATAATAATGATGGGTCAAAGTTGAACAGCAACTCGGGGGCAGGGAGGACGTCAAGGCCTG
GTAGGACAAGCGACTCTCCATGGTTTCTCTCAGGTTCTGAGACTCTAGGCAGGCTGGCAGGCAACACCTT
AGGAAGCCGCTGGAGTTCTGGAGTGGGTGGAAGTGGTGGAGGATCCTCTGGTAGGTCATCAGCTGGAGCT
CGAGATTCCCGCCGGCAGACTCGAGTTATTCGGACAGGACGGGATCGAGGGTCTGGGCTTTTGGGCAGTC
AGCCCCAGCCAGTTATTCCAGCATCTGTCATTCCAGAGGAGCTGATTTCACAGGCCCAAGTTGTTTTACA
AGGCAAATCCAGAAGTGTCATTATTCGAGAACTTCAGAGAACAAATCTTGATGTGAACCTTGCTGTAAAT
AATTTACTTAGCCGGGATGATGAAGATGGAGATGATGGGGATGATACAGCCAGCGAATCTTATTTGCCTG
GAGAGGATCTTATGTCTCTCCTTGATGCCGACATTCATTCTGCCCACCCAAGTGTCATTATTGATGCAGA
TGCCATGTTTTCTGAAGACATTAGCTATTTTGGTTACCCTTCTTTTCGTCGTTCATCACTTTCCAGGCTA
GGCTCATCTCGAGTTCTCCTTCTTCCCTTAGAGAGAGACTCTGAGCTGTTGCGTGAACGTGAATCCGTTT
TACGTTTACGTGAACGAAGGTGGCTTGATGGAGCCTCATTTGATAATGAAAGGGGTTCTACCAGCAAGGA
AGGAGAGCCAAACTTGGATAAGAAGAATACACCTGTTCAAAGTCCAGTATCTCTAGGAGAAGATTTGCAG
TGGTGGCCTGATAAGGATGGAACAAAATTCATCTGTATTGGGGCTCTGTATTCTGAACTTCTGGCTGTCA
GCAGTAAAGGAGAACTTTATCAGTGGAAATGGAGTGAATCTGAGCCTTACAGAAATGCCCAGAATCCTTC
ATTACATCATCCACGAGCAACATTTTTGGGGTTAACCAATGAAAAGATAGTCCTCCTGTCTGCAAATAGC
ATAAGAGCAACTGTAGCTACAGAAAATAACAAGGTTGCTACATGGGTGGATGAAACTTTAAGTTCTGTGG
CTTCTAAATTAGAGCACACTGCTCAGACTTACTCTGAACTTCAAGGAGAGCGGATAGTTTCTTTACATTG
CTGTGCCCTTTACACCTGCGCTCAGCTGGAAAACAGTTTATATTGGTGGGGTGTAGTTCCTTTTAGTCAA
AGGAAGAAAATGTTAGAGAAAGCTAGAGCAAAAAATAAAAAGCCTAAATCCAGTGCTGGTATTTCTTCAA
TGCCGAACATCACTGTTGGTACCCAGGTATGCTTGAGAAATAATCCTCTTTATCATGCTGGAGCAGTTGC
ATTTTCAATTAGTGCTGGGATTCCTAAAGTTGGTGTCTTAATGGAGTCAGTTTGGAATATGAATGACAGC
TGTAGATTTCAACTTAGATCTCCTGAAAGCTTGAAAAACATGGAAAAAGCTAGCAAAACTACTGAAGCTA
AGCCTGAAAGTAAGCAGGAGCCAGTGAAAACAGAAATGGGTCCTCCACCATCTCCAGCATCCACGTGTAG
TGATGCATCCTCAATTGCCAGCAGTGCATCAATGCCATACAAACGACGACGGTCAACCCCTGCACCAAAA
GAAGAGGAAAAGGTGAATGAAGAGCAGTGGTCTCTTCGGGAAGTGGTTTTTGTGGAAGATGTCAAGAATG
TTCCTGTTGGCAAGGTGCTAAAAGTAGATGGTGCCTATGTTGCTGTAAAATTTCCAGGAACCTCCAGTAA
TACTAACTGTCAGAACAGCTCTGGTCCAGATGCTGACCCTTCTTCTCTCCTGCAGGATTGTAGGTTACTT
AGAATTGATGAATTGCAGGTTGTCAAAACTGGTGGAACACCGAAGGTTCCCGACTGTTTCCAAAGGACTC
CTAAAAAGCTTTGTATACCTGAAAAAACAGAAATATTAGCAGTGAATGTAGATTCCAAAGGTGTTCATGC
TGTTCTGAAGACTGGAAATTGGGTGCGATACTGTATCTTTGATCTTGCTACAGGAAAAGCAGAACAGGAA
AATAATTTTCCTACAAGCAGCATTGCTTTCCTTGGTCAGAATGAGAGGAATGTAGCCATTTTCACTGCTG
GACAGGAATCTCCCATTATTCTTCGAGATGGAAATGGTACCATCTACCCAATGGCCAAAGATTGCATGGG
AGGAATAAGGGATCCCGATTGGCTGGATCTTCCACCTATTAGTAGTCTTGGAATGGGTGTGCATTCTTTA
ATAAATCTTCCTGCCAATTCAACAATCAAAAAGAAAGCTGCTGTTATCATCATGGCTGTAGAGAAACAAA
CCTTAATGCAACACATTCTGCGCTGTGACTATGAGGCCTGTCGACAATATCTAATGAATCTTGAGCAAGC
GGTTGTTTTAGAGCAGAATCTACAGATGCTGCAGACATTCATCAGCCACAGATGTGATGGAAATCGAAAT
ATTTTGCATGCTTGTGTATCAGTTTGCTTTCCAACCAGCAATAAAGAAACTAAAGAAGAAGAGGAAGCGG
AGCGTTCTGAAAGAAATACATTTGCAGAAAGGCTTTCTGCTGTTGAGGCCATTGCAAATGCAATATCAGT
TGTTTCAAGTAATGGCCCAGGTAATCGGGCTGGATCATCAAGTAGCCGAAGTTTGAGATTACGGGAAATG
ATGAGACGTTCGTTGAGAGCAGCTGGTTTGGGTAGACATGAAGCTGGAGCTTCATCCAGTGACCACCAGG
ATCCAGTTTCACCCCCCATAGCTCCCCCTAGTTGGGTTCCTGACCCTCCTGCGATGGATCCTGATGGTGA
CATTGATTTTATCCTGGCCCCCGCTGTGGGATCTCTTACCACAGCAGCAACCGGTACTGGTCAAGGACCA
AGCACCTCCACTATTCCAGGTCCTTCCACAGAGCCATCTGTAGTAGAATCCAAGGATCGAAAGGCGAATG
CTCATTTTATATTGAAATTGTTATGTGACAGTGTGGTTCTCCAGCCCTATCTACGAGAACTTCTTTCTGC
CAAGGATGCAAGAGGGATGACCCCATTTATGTCAGCTGTAAGTGGCCGAGCTTATCCTGCTGCAATTACC
ATCTTAGAAACTGCTCAGAAAATTGCAAAAGCTGAAATATCCTCAAGTGAAAAAGAGGAAGATGTATTCA
TGGGAATGGTTTGCCCATCAGGTACCAACCCTGATGACTCTCCTTTATATGTTTTATGTTGTAATGACAC
TTGCAGTTTTACATGGACTGGAGCAGAGCACATTAACCAGGATATTTTTGAGTGTCGAACTTGTGGCTTG
CTGGAGTCACTGTGTTGTTGTACGGAATGTGCAAGGGTTTGTCATAAAGGTCATGATTGCAAACTCAAAC
GGACATCACCAACAGCCTACTGTGATTGTTGGGAGAAATGTAAATGTAAAACTCTTATTGCTGGACAGAA
ATCTGCTCGTCTTGATCTACTTTATCGCCTGCTCACTGCTACTAATCTGGTTACTCTGCCAAACAGCAGG
GGAGAGCACCTCTTACTATTCTTAGTACAGACAGTCGCAAGGCAGACGGTGGAGCATTGTCAATACAGGC
CACCTCGAATCAGGGAAGATCGTAACCGAAAAACAGCCAGTCCTGAAGATTCAGATATGCCAGATCATGA
TTTAGAGCCTCCAAGATTTGCCCAGCTTGCATTGGAGCGTGTTCTACAGGACTGGAATGCCTTGAAATCT
ATGATTATGTTTGGGTCGCAGGAGAATAAAGACCCTCTTAGTGCCAGCAGTAGAATAGGCCATCTTTTGC
CAGAAGAGCAAGTATACCTCAATCAGCAAAGTGGCACAATTCGGCTGGACTGTTTCACTCATTGCCTTAT
AGTTAAGTGTACAGCAGATATTTTGCTTTTAGATACTCTACTAGGTACACTAGTGAAAGAACTCCAAAAC
AAATATACACCTGGACGTAGAGAAGAAGCTATTGCTGTGACAATGAGGTTTCTACGTTCAGTGGCAAGAG
TTTTTGTTATTCTGAGTGTGGAAATGGCTTCATCCAAAAAGAAAAACAACTTTATTCCACAGCCAATTGG
AAAATGCAAGCGTGTATTCCAAGCATTGCTACCTTACGCTGTGGAAGAATTGTGCAACGTAGCAGAGTCA
CTGATTGTTCCTGTCAGAATGGGGATTGCTCGTCCAACTGCACCATTTACCCTGGCTAGTACTAGCATAG
ATGCCATGCAGGGCAGTGAAGAATTATTTTCAGTGGAACCACTACCACCACGACCATCATCTGATCAGTC
TAGCAGCTCCAGTCAGTCTCAGTCATCCTACATCATCAGGAATCCACAGCAGAGGCGCATCAGCCAGTCA
CAGCCCGTTCGGGGCAGAGATGAAGAACAGGATGATATTGTTTCAGCAGATGTGGAAGAGGTTGAGGTGG
TGGAGGGTGTGGCTGGAGAAGAGGATCATCATGATGAACAGGAAGAACACGGGGAAGAAAATGCTGAGGC
AGAGGGACAACATGATGAGCATGATGAAGACGGGAGTGATATGGAGCTGGACTTGTTAGCAGCAGCTGAA
ACAGAAAGTGATAGTGAAAGTAACCACAGCAACCAAGATAATGCTAGTGGGCGCAGAAGCGTTGTCACTG
CAGCAACTGCTGGTTCAGAAGCAGGAGCAAGCAGTGTTCCTGCCTTCTTTTCTGAAGATGATTCTCAATC
GAATGACTCAAGTGATTCTGATAGCAGTAGTAGTCAGAGTGACGACATAGAACAGGAGACCTTTATGCTT
GATGAGCCATTAGAAAGAACCACAAATAGCTCCCATGCCAATGGTGCTGCCCAAGCTCCCCGTTCAATGC
AGTGGGCTGTCCGCAACACCCAGCATCAGCGAGCAGCCAGTACAGCCCCTTCCAGTACATCTACACCAGC
AGCAAGTTCAGCGGGTTTGATTTATATTGATCCTTCAAACTTACGCCGGAGTGGTACCATCAGTACAAGT
GCTGCAGCTGCAGCAGCTGCTTTGGAAGCTAGCAACGCCAGCAGTTACCTAACATCTGCAAGCAGTTTAG
CCAGGGCTTACAGCATTGTCATTAGACAAATCTCGGACTTGATGGGCCTTATTCCTAAGTATAATCACCT
AGTATACTCTCAGATTCCAGCAGCTGTGAAATTGACTTACCAAGATGCAGTAAACTTACAGAACTATGTA
GAAGAAAAGCTTATTCCCACTTGGAACTGGATGGTCAGTATTATGGATTCTACTGAAGCTCAATTACGTT
ATGGTTCTGCATTAGCATCTGCTGGTGATCCTGGACATCCAAATCATCCTCTTCACGCTTCTCAGAATTC
AGCGAGAAGAGAGAGGATGACTGCGCGAGAAGAAGCTAGCTTACGAACACTTGAAGGCAGACGACGTGCC
ACCTTGCTTAGCGCCCGTCAAGGAATGATGTCTGCACGAGGAGACTTCCTAAATTATGCTCTGTCTCTAA
TGCGGTCTCATAATGATGAGCATTCTGATGTTCTTCCAGTTTTGGATGTTTGCTCATTGAAGCATGTGGC
ATATGTTTTTCAAGCACTTATATACTGGATTAAGGCAATGAATCAGCAGACAACATTGGATACACCTCAA
CTAGAACGCAAAAGGACGCGAGAACTCTTGGAACTGGGTATTGATAATGAAGATTCAGAACATGAAAATG
ATGATGACACCAATCAAAGTGCTACTTTGAATGATAAGGATGATGACTCTCTTCCTGCAGAAACTGGCCA
AAACCATCCATTTTTCCGACGTTCAGACTCCATGACATTCCTTGGGTGTATACCCCCAAATCCATTTGAA
GTGCCTCTGGCTGAAGCCATCCCCTTGGCTGATCAGCCACATCTGTTGCAGCCAAATGCTAGAAAGGAGG
ATCTTTTTGGCCGTCCAAGTCAGGGTCTTTATTCTTCATCTGCCAGTAGTGGGAAATGTTTAATGGAGGT
TACAGTGGATAGAAACTGCCTAGAGGTTCTTCCAACAAAAATGTCTTATGCTGCCAATCTGAAAAATGTA
ATGAACATGCAAAACCGGCAAAAAAAAGAAGGGGAAGAACAGCCCGTGCTGCCAGAAGAAACTGAGAGTT
CAAAACCAGGGCCATCTGCTCATGATCTTGCTGCACAATTAAAAAGTAGCTTACTAGCAGAAATAGGACT
TACTGAAAGTGAAGGGCCACCTCTCACATCTTTCAGGCCACAGTGTAGCTTTATGGGAATGGTTATTTCC
CATGATATGCTGCTAGGACGTTGGCGCCTTTCTTTAGAACTGTTCGGCAGGGTATTCATGGAAGATGTTG
GAGCAGAACCTGGATCAATCCTAACTGAATTGGGTGGTTTTGAGGTAAAAGAATCAAAATTCCGCAGAGA
AATGGAAAAACTGAGAAACCAGCAGTCAAGAGATTTGTCACTAGAGGTTGATCGGGATCGAGATCTTCTC
ATTCAGCAGACTATGAGGCAGCTTAACAATCACTTTGGTCGAAGATGTGCTACTACACCAATGGCTGTAC
ACAGAGTAAAAGTCACATTTAAGGATGAGCCAGGAGAGGGCAGTGGTGTAGCACGAAGTTTTTATACAGC
CATTGCACAAGCATTTTTATCAAATGAAAAATTGCCAAATCTAGAGTGTATCCAAAATGCCAACAAAGGC
ACCCACACAAGTTTAATGCAGAGATTAAGGAACCGAGGAGAGAGAGACCGGGAAAGGGAGAGAGAAAGGG
AAATGAGGAGGAGTAGTGGTTTGCGAGCAGGTTCTCGGAGGGACCGGGATAGAGACTTTAGAAGACAGCT
TTCCATCGACACTAGGCCCTTTAGACCAGCCTCTGAAGGGAATCCTAGCGATGATCCTGAGCCTTTGCCA
GCA
[183 nt withheld, positions 8754-8936]
CGGGAAAATGGAGCTGATAGTATCCTGGATCTTGGATTAGTAGACTCCTCAGAAAAGGTACAGCAGGAAA
ACCGAAAGCGCCATGGCTCTAGTCGAAGTGTAGTAGATATGGATTTAGATGATACAGATGATGGTGATGA
CAATGCCCCTTTGTTTTACCAACCTGGGAAAAGAGGATTTTATACTCCAAGGCCTGGCAAGAACACAGAA
GCAAGGTTGAATTGTTTCAGAAACATTGGCAGGATTCTTGGACTATGTCTGTTACAGAATGAACTCTGTC
CTATCACATTGAATAGACATGTAATTAAAGTATTGCTTGGTAGAAAAGTCAATTGGCATGATTTTGCTTT
TTTTGATCCTGTAATGTATGAGAGTTTGCGGCAACTAATCCTCGCGTCTCAGAGTTCAGATGCTGATGCT
GTTTTCTCAGCAATGGATTTGGCATTTGCAATTGACCTGTGTAAAGAAGAAGGTGGAGGACAGGTTGAAC
TCATTCCTAATGGTGTAAATATACCAGTCACTCCACAGAATGTATATGAGTATGTGCGGAAATACGCAGA
ACACAGAATGTTGGTAGTTGCAGAACAGCCCTTACATGCAATGAGGAAAGGTCTACTAGATGTGCTTCCA
AAAAATTCATTAGAAGATTTAACGGCAGAAGATTTTAGGCTTTTGGTAAATGGCTGCGGTGAAGTCAATG
TGCAAATGCTGATCAGTTTTACCTCTTTCAATGATGAATCAGGAGAAAATGCTGAGAAGCTTCTGCAGTT
CAAGCGTTGGTTCTGGTCAATAGTAGAGAAGATGAGCATGACAGAACGACAAGATCTTGTTTACTTTTGG
ACATCAAGCCCATCACTGCCAGCCAGTGAAGAAGGATTCCAGCCTATGCCCTCAATCACAATAAGACCAC
CAGATGACCAACATCTTCCTACTGCAAATACTGCCATTTCTCGACTTTACGTCCCACTCTATTCCTCTAA
ACAGATTCTCAAACAGAAATTGTTACTCGCCATTAAGACCAAGAATTTTGGTTTTGTGTAGCCGCGGACC
CAGCTTTCTTGTACAAAGTGGTTGATAACGGGAAGCCTATCCCTAACCCTCTCCTCGGTCTCGATTCTAC
GCGTACCGGTTAGTAATGAGTTTAAACGGGGGAGGCTAACTGAAACACGGAAGGAGACAATACCGGAAGG
AACCCGCGCTATGACGGCAATAAAAAGACAGAATAAAACGCACGGGTGTTGGGTCGTTTGTTCATAAACG
CGGGGTTCGGTCCCAGGGCTGGCACTCTGTCGATACCCCACCGAGACCCCATTGGGGCCAATACGCCCGC
GTTTCTTCCTTTTCCCCACCCCACCCCCCAAGTTCGGGTGAAGGCCCAGGGCTCGCAGCCAACGTCGGGG
CGGCAGGCCCTGCCATAGCAGATCTGCGCAGCTGGGGCTCTAGGGGGTATCCCC
[124 nt withheld, positions 10391-10514]
CGCCGGCTTT
[73 nt withheld, positions 10525-10597]
CTTGATTA
[49 nt withheld, positions 10606-10654]
CCTTTGACGTTGGAGTCCACGTTCTTT
[37 nt withheld, positions 10682-10718]
ACCCTATCTCGGTCTATTCTTTTGATTTATAAGGGATTTTGCCGATTTCGGCCTATTGGTTAAAAAATGA
GCTGATTTAACAAAAATTTAACGCGAATTAATTCTGTGGAATGTGTGTCAGTTAGGGTGTGGAAAGTCCC
CAGGCTCCCCAGCAGGCAGAAGTATGCAAAGCATGCATCTCAATTAGTCAGCAACCAGGTGTGGAAAGTC
CCCAGGCTCCCCAGCAGGCAGAAGTATGCAAAGCATGCATCTCAATTAGTCAGCAACCATAGTCCCGCCC
CTAACTCCGCCCATCCCGCCCCTAACTCCGCCCAGTTCCGCCCATTCTCCGCCCCATGGCTGACTAATTT
TTTTTATTTATGCAGAGGCCGAGGCCGCCTCTGCCTCTGAGCTATTCCAGAAGTAGTGAGGAGGCTTTTT
TGGAGGCCTAGGCTTTTGCAAAAAGCTCCCGGGAGCTTGTATATCCATTTTCGGATCTGATCAGCACGTG
TTGACAATTAATCATCGGCATAGTATATCGGCATAGTATAATACGACAAGGTGAGGAACTAAACCATGGC
CAAGCCTTTGTCTCAAGAAGAATCCACCCTCATTGAAAGAGCAACGGCTACAATCAACAGCATCCCCATC
TCTGAAGACTACAGCGTCGCCAGCGCAGCTCTCTCTAGCGACGGCCGCATCTTCACTGGTGTCAATGTAT
ATCATTTTACTGGGGGACCTTGTGCAGAACTCGTGGTGCTGGGCACTGCTGCTGCTGCGGCAGCTGGCAA
CCTGACTTGTATCGTCGCGATCGGAAATGAGAACAGGGGCATCTTGAGCCCCTGCGGACGGTGCCGACAG
GTGCTTCTCGATCTGCATCCTGGGATCAAAGCCATAGTGAAGGACAGTGATGGACAGCCGACGGCAGTTG
GGATTCGTGAATTGCTGCCCTCTGGTTATGTGTGGGAGGGCTAAGCACTTCGTGGCCGAGGAGCAGGACT
GACACGTGCTACGAGATTTCGATTCCACCGCCGCCTTCTATGAAAGGTTGGGCTTCGGAATCGTTTTCCG
GGACGCCGGCTGGATGATCCTCCAGCGCGGGGATCTCATGCTGGAGTTCTTCGCCCACCCCAACTTGTTT
ATTGCAGCTTATAATGGTTACAAATAAAGCAATAGCATCACAAATTTCACAAATAAAGCATTTTTTTCAC
TGCATTCTAGTTGTGGTTTGTCCAAACTCATCAATGTATCTTATCATGTCTGTATACCGTCGACCTCTAG
CTAGAGCTTGGCGTAATCATGGTCATAGCTGTTTCCTGTGTGAAATTGTTATCCGCTCACAATTCCACAC
AACATACGAGCCGGAAGCATAAAGTGTAAAGCCTGGGGTGCCTAATGAGTGAGCTAACTCACATTAATTG
CGTTGCGCTCACTGCCCGCTTTCCAGTCGGGAAACCTGTCGTGCCAGCTGCATTAATGAATCGGCCAACG
CGCGGGGAGAGGCGGTTTGCGTATTGGGCGCTCTTCCGCTTCCTCGCTCACTGACTCGCTGCGCTCGGTC
GTTCGGCTGCGGCGAGCGGTATCAGCTCACTCAAAGGCGGTAATACGGTTATCCACAGAATCAGGGGATA
ACGCAGGAAAGAACATGTGAGCAAAAGGCCAGCAAAAGGCCAGGAACCGTAAAAAGGCCGCGTTGCTGGC
GTTTTTCCATAGGCTCCGCCCCCCTGACGAGCATCACAAAAATCGACGCTCAAGTCAGAGGTGGCGAAAC
CCGACAGGACTATAAAGATACCAGGCGTTTCCCCCTGGAAGCTCCCTCGTGCGCTCTCCTGTTCCGACCC
TGCCGCTTACCGGATACCTGTCCGCCTTTCTCCCTTCGGGAAGCGTGGCGCTTTCTCATAGCTCACGCTG
TAGGTATCTCAGTTCGGTGTAGGTCGTTCGCTCCAAGCTGGGCTGTGTGCACGAACCCCCCGTTCAGCCC
GACCGCTGCGCCTTATCCGGTAACTATCGTCTTGAGTCCAACCCGGTAAGACACGACTTATCGCCACTGG
CAGCAGCCACTGGTAACAGGATTAGCAGAGCGAGGTATGTAGGCGGTGCTACAGAGTTCTTGAAGTGGTG
GCCTAACTACGGCTACACTAGAAGAACAGTATTTGGTATCTGCGCTCTGCTGAAGCCAGTTACCTTCGGA
AAAAGAGTTGGTAGCTCTTGATCCGGCAAACAAACCACCGCTGGTAGCGGTGGTTTTTTTGTTTGCAAGC
AGCAGATTACGCGCAGAAAAAAAGGATCTCAAGAAGATCCTTTGATCTTTTCTACGGGGTCTGACGCTCA
GTGGAACGAAAACTCACGTTAAGGGATTTTGGTCATGAGATTATCAAAAAGGATCTTCACCTAGATCCTT
TTAAATTAAAAATGAAGTTTTAAATCAATCTAAAGTATATATGAGTAAACTTGGTCTGACAGTTACCAAT
GCTTAATCAGTGAGGCACCTATCTCAGCGATCTGTCTATTTCGTTCATCCATAGTTGCCTGACTCCCCGT
CGTGTAGATAACTACGATACGGGAGGGCTTACCATCTGGCCCCAGTGCTGCAATGATACCGCGAGACCCA
CGCTCACCGGCTCCAGATTTATCAGCAATAAACCAGCCAGCCGGAAGGGCCGAGCGCAGAAGTGGTCCTG
CAACTTTATCCGCCTCCATCCAGTCTATTAATTGTTGCCGGGAAGCTAGAGTAAGTAGTTCGCCAGTTAA
TAGTTTGCGCAACGTTGTTGCCATTGCTACAGGCATCGTGGTGTCACGCTCGTCGTTTGGTATGGCTTCA
TTCAGCTCCGGTTCCCAACGATCAAGGCGAGTTACATGATCCCCCATGTTGTGCAAAAAAGCGGTTAGCT
CCTTCGGTCCTCCGATCGTTGTCAGAAGTAAGTTGGCCGCAGTGTTATCACTCATGGTTATGGCAGCACT
GCATAATTCTCTTACTGTCATGCCATCCGTAAGATGCTTTTCTGTGACTGGTGAGTACTCAACCAAGTCA
TTCTGAGAATAGTGTATGCGGCGACCGAGTTGCTCTTGCCCGGCGTCAATACGGGATAATACCGCGCCAC
ATAGCAGAACTTTAAAAGTGCTCATCATTGGAAAACGTTCTTCGGGGCGAAAACTCTCAAGGATCTTACC
GCTGTTGAGATCCAGTTCGATGTAACCCACTCGTGCACCCAACTGATCTTCAGCATCTTTTACTTTCACC
AGCGTTTCTGGGTGAGCAAAAACAGGAAGGCAAAATGCCGCAAAAAAGGGAATAAGGGCGACACGGAAAT
GTTGAATACTCATACTCTTCCTTTTTCAATATTATTGAAGCATTTATCAGGGTTATTGTCTCATGAGCGG
ATACATATTTGAATGTATTTAGAAAAATAAACAAATAGGGGTTCCGCGCACATTTCCCCGAAAAGTGCCA
CCTGACGTCGACGGATCGGGAGATCTCCCGATCCCCTATGGTGCACTCTCAGTACAATCTGCTCTGATGC
CGCATAGTTAAGCCAGTATCTGCTCCCTGCTTGTGTGTTGGAGGTCGCTGAGTAGTGCGCGAGCAAAAT
Features (pLannotate 1.2.2; 23 found; start..end, strand, type, name):
    105..484     +  enhancer       CMV enhancer: human cytomegalovirus immediate early enhancer
    485..688     +  promoter       CMV promoter: human cytomegalovirus (CMV) immediate early promoter
    813..1529    +  CDS            Emerald: Emerald is a basic (constitutively fluorescent) green fluorescent protein published in 1998, derived from Aequorea victoria. It is reported to be a very rapidly-maturing weak dimer.
   1545..1569    +  protein_bind   attB1: mutant version of attB; recombination site for the Gateway® BP reaction BP Clonase™
   1578..9974    +  CDS            UBR5 (sequence partly withheld): UBR5_HUMAN - Also known as EDD, EDD1, HYD, KIAA0896. Experimental evidence at protein level: Swiss-Prot protein existence level 1. E3 ubiquitin-protein ligase which is a component of the N-end rule pathway. Recognizes and binds to proteins bearing specific N- terminal residues that are destabilizing according to the N-end rule, leading to their ubiquitination and subsequent degradation (By similarity). Involved in maturation and/or transcriptional regulation of mRNA by activating CDK9 by polyubiquitination. May play a role in control of cell cycle progression. May have tumor suppressor functio
   9984..10008   -  protein_bind   attB2: mutant version of attB; recombination site for the Gateway® BP reaction BP Clonase™
  10019..10057   +  CDS            V5 tag (fragment): epitope tag from simian virus 5
  10141..10189   +  polyA_signal   HSV TK poly(A) signal: herpes simplex virus thymidine kinase polyadenylation signal (Cole and Stacy, 1985)
  10391..10817   +  rep_origin     f1 ori (sequence partly withheld): f1 bacteriophage origin of replication; arrow indicates direction of (+) strand synthesis
  10831..11160   +  promoter       SV40 promoter: SV40 enhancer and early promoter
  11208..11255   +  promoter       EM7 promoter: synthetic bacterial promoter&nbsp
  11274..11672   +  CDS            BSD: blasticidin S deaminase; Aspergillus terreus BSD; confers resistance to blasticidin
  11673..11700   +  CDS            BleoR (fragment): antibiotic-binding protein; Sh ble from Streptoalloteichus hindustanus; confers resistance to bleomycin, phleomycin, and Zeocin™
  11710..11835   +  CDS            ble (fragment): BLE_KLEPN - Experimental evidence at protein level: Swiss-Prot protein existence level 1. Binding protein with a strong affinity to the bleomycin family of antibiotics. Binds to CL990; an antimitotic-antibiotic compound. From Klebsiella pneumoniae.
  11830..11951   +  polyA_signal   SV40 poly(A) signal: SV40 polyadenylation signal
  12022..12044   -  protein_bind   lac operator (fragment): The lac repressor binds to the lac operator to inhibit transcription in E. coli. This inhibition can be relieved by adding lactose or isopropyl-β-D-thiogalactopyranoside (IPTG). lac repressor encoded by lacI
  12048..12078   -  promoter       lac promoter: promoter for the E. coli lac operon
  12093..12114   -  protein_bind   CAP binding site: CAP binding activates transcription in the presence of cAMP. E. coli catabolite activator protein
  12127..12219   -  CDS            lacI (fragment): lac repressor; lacI; The lac repressor binds to the lac operator to inhibit transcription in E. coli. This inhibition can be relieved by adding lactose or isopropyl-β-D-thiogalactopyranoside (IPTG).
  12402..12990   -  rep_origin     ori: high-copy-number ColE1/pMB1/pBR322/pUC origin of replication
  13161..14021   -  CDS            AmpR: β-lactamase; bla; confers resistance to ampicillin, carbenicillin, and related antibiotics
  14022..14126   -  promoter       AmpR promoter: bla
  14185..14237   -  misc_feature   bom (fragment): basis of mobility region from pBR322
