[The description below was written by a language model from this plasmid's Addgene catalogue record and pLannotate feature annotations shown in this document.]
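Description:
GFP-UBR5 ∆HECT is a 14.3 kb mammalian expression plasmid built by Gateway cloning in the Invitrogen pcDNA 6.2 N-EmGFP-DEST-V5 backbone. It is propagated in E. coli through a high-copy ColE1/pUC-type origin with ampicillin selection (AmpR under its own bla promoter), and also carries an f1 origin. For selection in mammalian cells it contains a blasticidin S deaminase gene preceded by both the SV40 early promoter and the bacterial EM7 promoter and followed by an SV40 polyadenylation signal. Short bleomycin-resistance and lac-region fragments annotated nearby appear to be backbone remnants rather than functional parts.

The payload is a single fusion open reading frame driven by the CMV immediate-early enhancer and promoter. Emerald GFP from the backbone is joined across the attB1 recombination scar to an approximately 8.4 kb human UBR5 (EDD/EDD1/hHYD) cDNA, followed by attB2 and terminated by the HSV TK polyadenylation signal. UBR5 is a HECT-family E3 ubiquitin ligase. Despite the "∆HECT" name, the insert is essentially full length, and the record lists a C2769A point mutation and describes the product as ligase-dead, so the HECT activity seems to be inactivated by substitution rather than deletion. The backbone encodes a C-terminal V5 epitope, but the depositor notes it is not translated because the cDNA retains its own stop codon. An additional K503R change of unknown functional consequence is also reported. The cDNA derives from an earlier pEGFP-C1 EDD construct.

The plasmid is suited to expressing fluorescently tagged, catalytically inactive UBR5 as a control alongside wild-type protein. The associated work examined how UBR5 and TRIP12 limit the spreading of chromatin ubiquitylation at damaged chromosomes.
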