Addgene plasmid #52051: GFP-UBR5 ∆HECT
Purpose: CMV driven mammalian expression of ligase-dead UBR5 with an N-termianl GFP fusion
Depositing lab: Darren Saunders. Depositing organization: Garvan Institute of Medical Research. Publication: TRIP12 and UBR5 suppress spreading of chromatin ubiquitylation at damaged chromosomes. Gudjonsson T, Altmeyer M, Savic V, Toledo L, Dinant C, Grofte M, Bartkova J, Poulsen M, Oka Y, Bekker-Jensen S, Mailand N, Neumann B, Heriche JK, Shearer R, Saunders D, Bartek J, Lukas J, Lukas C. Cell. 2012 Aug 17;150(4):697-709. doi: 10.1016/j.cell.2012.06.039. Epub 2012 Aug 9. PubMed 22884692.
Backbone
  Vector backbone: pcDNA 6.2 N-EmGFP-DEST-V5
  Backbone manufacturer: Invitrogen
  Backbone size w/o insert (bp): 5887
  Total vector size (bp): 14287
  Vector type: Mammalian Expression
Growth in bacteria
  Bacterial resistance: Ampicillin, 100 μg/mL
  Growth temperature: 37°C
  Growth strain: DH5alpha
  Growth instructions: Large plasmid. Can be difficult to produce high yield.
  Copy number: High Copy
Gene/Insert
  Gene/Insert name: UBR5 ∆HECT (alt names: EDD; EDD1; hHYD)
  Species: H. sapiens (human)
  Insert size (bp): 8400
  Mutation: C2769A
  GenBank ID: NM_001282873.1
  Entrez Gene: UBR5 (a.k.a. DD5, EDD, EDD1, HYD, NEDSBH)
  Promoter: CMV
  Tag / fusion protein: GFP (N terminal on backbone)
  Cloning method: Gateway Cloning
  Sequencing primers: 5′ EGFP-C; 3′ V5 Reverse
Resource information
  A portion of this plasmid was derived from a plasmid made by: cDNA derived from pEGFP-C1 EDD (already submitted to addgene: https://www.addgene.org/37190/)
Terms and licenses: Academic/Nonprofit Terms; Industry Terms: Not Available to Industry
Depositor comments: Plasmid encodes a C-terminal V5 fusion, however this is not included as UBR5 cDNA insert contains 3' STOP codon. A K503R mutation has been identified within the UBR5 translation. There is no information on the functional consequence of this mutation
How to cite: GFP-UBR5 ∆HECT was a gift from Darren Saunders (Addgene plasmid # 52051 ; http://n2t.net/addgene:52051 ; RRID:Addgene_52051)
