>Addgene plasmid #52051 | GFP-UBR5 ∆HECT | addgene partial sequence | sequence record 81545 | EGFP-C 5'-CATGGTCCTGCTGGAGTTCGTG-3'
GACGAGCTGTACAAGGGCTCGAGCCCATCAACAAGTTTGTACAAAAAAGCAGGCTTCCGGACCATGACGT
CCATCCATTTCGTGGTTCACCCGCTGCCGGGCACCGAGGACCAGCTCAATGACAGGTTACGAGAAGTTTC
TGAGAAGCTGAACAAATATAATTTAAACAGCCACCCCCCTTTGAATGTATTGGAACAGGCTACTATTAAA
CAGTGTGTGGTGGGACCAAATCATGCTGCCTTTCTTCTTGAGGATGGTAGAGTTTGCAGGATTGGTTTTT
CAGTACAGCCAGACAGATTGGAATTGGGTAAACCTGATAATAATGATGGGTCAAAGTTGAACAGCAACTC
GGGGGCAGGGAGGACGTCAAGGCCTGGTAGGACAAGCGACTCTCCATGGTTTCTCTCAGGTTCTGAGACT
CTAGGCAGGCTGGCAGGCAACACCTTAGGAAGCCGCTGGAGTTCTGGAGTGGGTGGAAGTGGTGGAGGAT
CCTCTGGTAGGTCATCAGCTGGAGCTCGAGATTCCCGCCGGCAGACTCGAGTTATTCGGACAGGACGGGA
TCGAGGGTCTGGGCTTTTGGGCAGTCAGCCCCAGCCAGTTATTCCAGCATCTGTCATTCCAGAGGAGCTG
ATTTCACAGGCCCAAGTTGTTTTACAAGGCAAATCCAGAAGTGTCATTATTCGAGAACTTCAGAGAACAA
ATCTTGATGTGAACCTTGCTGTAAATAATTTACTTAGCCGGGATGATGAAGATGGAGATGATGGGGATGA
TACAGCCAGCGAATCTTATTTGCCTGGAGAGGATCTTATGTCTCTCCTTGATGCCGACATTCATTCTGCC
CACCCAAGTGTCATTATTGATGCAGATGCCATGTTTTCTGAAGACATTAGCTATTTTGGTTACCCTTCTT
TTCGTCGTTCATCACTTTCCAGGCTAGGCTCATCTCGAGTTCTCCTTCTTCCCTTA
