>Addgene plasmid #52051 | GFP-UBR5 ∆HECT | addgene partial sequence | sequence record 81777 | F1ori-R 5'-AGGGAAGAAAGCGAAAGGAG-3'
[55 nt withheld, positions 1-55]
GGGGATACCCCCTAGAGCCCCAGCTGCGCAGATCTGCTATGGCAGGGCCTGCCGCCCCGACGTTGGCTGC
GAGCCCTGGGCCTTCACCCGAACTTGGGGGGTGGGGTGGGGAAAAGGAAGAAACGCGGGCGTATTGGCCC
CAATGGGGTCTCGGTGGGGTATCGACAGAGTGCCAGCCCTGGGACCGAACCCCGCGTTTATGAACAAACG
ACCCAACACCCGTGCGTTTTATTCTGTCTTTTTATTGCCGTCATAGCGCGGGTTCCTTCCGGTATTGTCT
CCTTCCGTGTTTCAGTTAGCCTCCCCCGTTTAAACTCATTACTAACCGGTACGCGTAGAATCGAGACCGA
GGAGAGGGTTAGGGATAGGCTTCCCGTTATCAACCACTTTGTACAAGAAAGCTGGGTCCGCGGCTACACA
AAACCAAAATTCTTGGTCTTAATGGCGAGTAACAATTTCTGTTTGAGAATCTGTTTAGAGGAATAGAGTG
GGACGTAAAGTCGAGAAATGGCAGTATTTGCAGTAGGAAGATGTTGGTCATCTGGTGGTCTTATTGTGAT
TGAGGGCATAGGCTGGAATCCTTCTTCACTGGCTGGCAGTGATGGGCTTGATGTCCAAAAGTAAACAAGA
TCTTGTCGTTCTGTCATGCTCATCTTCTCTACTATTGACCAGAACCAACGCTTGAACTGCAGAAGCTTCT
CAGCATTTTCTCCTGATTCATCATTGAAAGAGGTAAAACTGATCAGCATTTGCACATTGACTTCACCGCA
GCCATTTACCAAAAGCCTAAAATCTTCTGCCGTTAAATCTTCTAATGAATTTTTTGGAAGCACATCTAGT
AGACCTTTCCTCATTGCATGTAAGGGCTGTTCTGCAACTACCAACATTCTGTGTTCTGCGTATTTCCGCA
CATACTCATATACATTCTGTG
